Addgene plasmid #82240: pDONR223_WNT5A_WT
Purpose: Gateway Donor vector containing WNT5A , part of the Target Accelerator Plasmid Collection.
Depositing lab: Jesse Boehm & William Hahn & David Root. Depositing organization: Broad Institute. Publication: Systematic Functional Interrogation of Rare Cancer Variants Identifies Oncogenic Alleles. Kim E, Ilic N, Shrestha Y, Zou L, Kamburov A, Zhu C, Yang X, Lubonja R, Tran N, Nguyen C, Lawrence MS, Piccioni F, Bagul M, Doench JG, Chouinard CR, Wu X, Hogstrom L, Natoli T, Tamayo P, Horn H, Corsello SM, Lage K, Root DE, Subramanian A, Golub TR, Getz G, Boehm JS, Hahn WC. Cancer Discov. 2016 Jul;6(7):714-26. doi: 10.1158/2159-8290.CD-16-0160. Epub 2016 May 4. PubMed 27147599.
Backbone
  Vector backbone: pDONR223
  Backbone manufacturer: Invitrogen
  Backbone size w/o insert (bp): 2790
  Vector type: Gateway Entry vector
Growth in bacteria
  Bacterial resistance: Spectinomycin, 50 μg/mL
  Growth temperature: 37°C
  Growth strain: DH5alpha
  Copy number: High Copy
Gene/Insert
  Gene/Insert name: WNT5A (alt name: NM_003392.4)
  Species: H. sapiens (human)
  Mutation: WT
  Entrez Gene: WNT5A (a.k.a. hWNT5A)
  Promoter: None
  Cloning method: Gateway Cloning
  Sequencing primers: 5′ M13pUC-fwd; 3′ M13-Rev
Terms and licenses: Academic/Nonprofit Terms; Industry Terms: Not Available to Industry
Depositor comments: Open state: NO stop codon immediately follows insert. Supporting reference: Systematic morphological profiling of human gene and allele function via Cell Painting. Rohban MH, et al. Elife. 2017, Mar 18;6. pii: e24060. PubMed PMID 28315521
How to cite: pDONR223_WNT5A_WT was a gift from Jesse Boehm & William Hahn & David Root (Addgene plasmid # 82240 ; http://n2t.net/addgene:82240 ; RRID:Addgene_82240)
