[The description below was written by a language model from this plasmid's Addgene catalogue record and pLannotate feature annotations shown in this document.]
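Description:
pDONR223_WNT5A_WT is a Gateway entry clone built on the Invitrogen pDONR223 backbone. It carries the wild-type human WNT5A open reading frame and belongs to the Target Accelerator Plasmid Collection. The sequenced plasmid is about 3.9 kb and is maintained in E. coli at high copy through a ColE1/pUC-type origin. Selection is with spectinomycin, conferred by the aadA aminoglycoside adenylyltransferase gene. Upstream of aadA lie fragments of a class 1 integron Pc promoter and of a gentamicin acetyltransferase gene, which appear to be remnants of the marker's integron cassette origin. The short lacI and lacZα fragments are also backbone remnants and do not function as genes.

The WNT5A coding sequence, roughly 1.1 kb, sits between two attL-type recombination sites. The automated annotation labels them attL3 and attL2; the first may be a mislabelled attL1, the usual partner of attL2 in a pDONR223-derived entry clone, though the record does not settle this. These sites allow LR Clonase-mediated transfer of the ORF into any compatible destination vector. rrnB T1 and T2 terminators upstream of the cassette shield the insert from read-through transcription. M13 primer sites are listed for sequencing, and a T7 promoter lies just beyond attL2, oriented back toward the insert.

No promoter drives WNT5A in this plasmid, so it serves as a shuttle and storage clone, not an expression construct. The depositor notes an "open" configuration, meaning no stop codon immediately follows the insert. After recombination the ORF can therefore be read through into a C-terminal tag supplied by the destination vector. WNT5A encodes a secreted ligand for Frizzled-family receptors that can activate or inhibit canonical Wnt/β-catenin signalling depending on receptor context. In this collection the clone is the wild-type reference for functional comparison with cancer-associated variant alleles and for morphological profiling studies.
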