Features (pLannotate 1.2.2; 12 found; start..end, strand, type, name):
     85..108     +  promoter       Pc promoter (fragment): intI1 (promoter lies within the coding sequence); class 1 integron promoter
    284..340     +  CDS            GmR (fragment): gentamycin acetyltransferase; aacC1; confers resistance to gentamycin
    347..1138    +  CDS            SmR: aminoglycoside adenylyltransferase (Murphy, 1985); aadA; confers resistance to spectinomycin and streptomycin
   1231..1819    +  rep_origin     ori: high-copy-number ColE1/pMB1/pBR322/pUC origin of replication
   2002..2094    +  CDS            lacI (fragment): lac repressor; lacI; The lac repressor binds to the lac operator to inhibit transcription in E. coli. This inhibition can be relieved by adding lactose or isopropyl-β-D-thiogalactopyranoside (IPTG).
   2149..2176    -  terminator     rrnB T2 terminator: transcription terminator T2 from the E. coli rrnB gene
   2308..2351    +  terminator     rrnB T1 terminator: Escherichia coli rrnB; transcription terminator T1 from the E. coli rrnB gene
   2398..2434    -  CDS            lacZα (fragment): LacZα fragment of β-galactosidase; lacZ fragment
   2451..2546    +  protein_bind   attL3: mutant version of attL; recombination site for the Gateway® LR reaction LR Clonase™
   2549..3688    +  CDS            WNT5A: WNT5A_HUMAN - Experimental evidence at protein level: Swiss-Prot protein existence level 1. Ligand for members of the frizzled family of seven transmembrane receptors. Can activate or inhibit canonical Wnt signaling, depending on receptor context. In the presence of FZD4, activates beta-catenin signaling. In the presence of ROR2, inhibits the canonical Wnt pathway by promoting beta-catenin degradation through a GSK3-independent pathway which involves down-regulation of beta- catenin-induced reporter gene expression (By similarity). Suppression of the canonical pathway allows chondrogenesis to
   3690..3789    -  protein_bind   attL2: mutant version of attL; recombination site for the Gateway® LR reaction LR Clonase™
   3807..3825    -  promoter       T7 promoter: promoter for bacteriophage T7 RNA polymerase
>Addgene plasmid #82240 | pDONR223_WNT5A_WT | addgene full sequence | sequence record 164006 | Addgene NGS result 5'--3'
GGACAGAAATGCCTCGACTTCGCTGCTACCCAAGGTTGCCGGGTGACGCACACCGTGGAAACGGATGAAG
GCACGAACCCAGTGGACATAAGCCTGTTCGGTTCGTAAGCTGTAATGCAAGTAGCGTATGCGCTCACGCA
ACTGGTCCAGAACCTTGACCGAACGCAGCGGTGGTAACGGCGCAGTGGCGGTTTTCATGGCTTGTTATGA
CTGTTTTTTTGGGGTACAGTCTATGCCTCGGGCATCCAAGCAGCAAGCGCGTTACGCCGTGGGTCGATGT
TTGATGTTATGGAGCAGCAACGATGTTACGCAGCAGGGCAGTCGCCCTAAAACAAAGTTAAACATTATGA
GGGAAGCGGTGATCGCCGAAGTATCGACTCAACTATCAGAGGTAGTTGGCGTCATCGAGCGCCATCTCGA
ACCGACGTTGCTGGCCGTACATTTGTACGGCTCCGCAGTGGATGGCGGCCTGAAGCCACACAGTGATATT
GATTTGCTGGTTACGGTGACCGTAAGGCTTGATGAAACAACGCGGCGAGCTTTGATCAACGACCTTTTGG
AAACTTCGGCTTCCCCTGGAGAGAGCGAGATTCTCCGCGCTGTAGAAGTCACCATTGTTGTGCACGACGA
CATCATTCCGTGGCGTTATCCAGCTAAGCGCGAACTGCAATTTGGAGAATGGCAGCGCAATGACATTCTT
GCAGGTATCTTCGAGCCAGCCACGATCGACATTGATCTGGCTATCTTGCTGACAAAAGCAAGAGAACATA
GCGTTGCCTTGGTAGGTCCAGCGGCGGAGGAACTCTTTGATCCGGTTCCTGAACAGGATCTATTTGAGGC
GCTAAATGAAACCTTAACGCTATGGAACTCGCCGCCCGACTGGGCTGGCGATGAGCGAAATGTAGTGCTT
ACGTTGTCCCGCATTTGGTACAGCGCAGTAACCGGCAAAATCGCGCCGAAGGATGTCGCTGCCGACTGGG
CAATGGAGCGCCTGCCGGCCCAGTATCAGCCCGTCATACTTGAAGCTAGACAGGCTTATCTTGGACAAGA
AGAAGATCGCTTGGCCTCGCGCGCAGATCAGTTGGAAGAATTTGTCCACTACGTGAAAGGCGAGATCACC
AAGGTAGTCGGCAAATAACCCTCGAGCCACCCATGACCAAAATCCCTTAACGTGAGTTACGCGTCGTTCC
ACTGAGCGTCAGACCCCGTAGAAAAGATCAAAGGATCTTCTTGAGATCCTTTTTTTCTGCGCGTAATCTG
CTGCTTGCAAACAAAAAAACCACCGCTACCAGCGGTGGTTTGTTTGCCGGATCAAGAGCTACCAACTCTT
TTTCCGAAGGTAACTGGCTTCAGCAGAGCGCAGATACCAAATACTGTTCTTCTAGTGTAGCCGTAGTTAG
GCCACCACTTCAAGAACTCTGTAGCACCGCCTACATACCTCGCTCTGCTAATCCTGTTACCAGTGGCTGC
TGCCAGTGGCGATAAGTCGTGTCTTACCGGGTTGGACTCAAGACGATAGTTACCGGATAAGGCGCAGCGG
TCGGGCTGAACGGGGGGTTCGTGCACACAGCCCAGCTTGGAGCGAACGACCTACACCGAACTGAGATACC
TACAGCGTGAGCTATGAGAAAGCGCCACGCTTCCCGAAGGGAGAAAGGCGGACAGGTATCCGGTAAGCGG
CAGGGTCGGAACAGGAGAGCGCACGAGGGAGCTTCCAGGGGGAAACGCCTGGTATCTTTATAGTCCTGTC
GGGTTTCGCCACCTCTGACTTGAGCGTCGATTTTTGTGATGCTCGTCAGGGGGGCGGAGCCTATGGAAAA
ACGCCAGCAACGCGGCCTTTTTACGGTTCCTGGCCTTTTGCTGGCCTTTTGCTCACATGTTCTTTCCTGC
GTTATCCCCTGATTCTGTGGATAACCGTATTACCGCCTTTGAGTGAGCTGATACCGCTCGCCGCAGCCGA
ACGACCGAGCGCAGCGAGTCAGTGAGCGAGGAAGCGGAAGAGCGCCCAATACGCAAACCGCCTCTCCCCG
CGCGTTGGCCGATTCATTAATGCAGCTGGCACGACAGGTTTCCCGACTGGAAAGCGGGCAGTGAGCGCAA
CGCAATTAATACGCGTACCGCTAGCCAGGAAGAGTTTGTAGAAACGCAAAAAGGCCATCCGTCAGGATGG
CCTTCTGCTTAGTTTGATGCCTGGCAGTTTATGGCGGGCGTCCTGCCCGCCACCCTCCGGGCCGTTGCTT
CACAACGTTCAAATCCGCTCCCGGCGGATTTGTCCTACTCAGGAGAGCGTTCACCGACAAACAACAGATA
AAACGAAAGGCCCAGTCTTCCGACTGAGCCTTTCGTTTTATTTGATGCCTGGCAGTTCCCTACTCTCGCG
TTAACGCTAGCATGGATGTTTTCCCAGTCACGACGTTGTAAAACGACGGCCAGTCTTAAGCTCGGGCCCC
AAATAATGATTTTATTTTGACTGATAGTGACCTGTTCGTTGCAACAAATTGATGAGCAATGCTTTTTTAT
AATGCCAACTTTGTACAAAAAAGTTGGCATGAAGAAGTCCATTGGAATATTAAGCCCAGGAGTTGCTTTG
GGGATGGCTGGAAGTGCAATGTCTTCCAAGTTCTTCCTAGTGGCTTTGGCCATATTTTTCTCCTTCGCCC
AGGTTGTAATTGAAGCCAATTCTTGGTGGTCGCTAGGTATGAATAACCCTGTTCAGATGTCAGAAGTATA
TATTATAGGAGCACAGCCTCTCTGCAGCCAACTGGCAGGACTTTCTCAAGGACAGAAGAAACTGTGCCAC
TTGTATCAGGACCACATGCAGTACATCGGAGAAGGCGCGAAGACAGGCATCAAAGAATGCCAGTATCAAT
TCCGACATCGAAGGTGGAACTGCAGCACTGTGGATAACACCTCTGTTTTTGGCAGGGTGATGCAGATAGG
CAGCCGCGAGACGGCCTTCACATACGCGGTGAGCGCAGCAGGGGTGGTGAACGCCATGAGCCGGGCGTGC
CGCGAGGGCGAGCTGTCCACCTGCGGCTGCAGCCGCGCCGCGCGCCCCAAGGACCTGCCGCGGGACTGGC
TCTGGGGCGGCTGCGGCGACAACATCGACTATGGCTACCGCTTTGCCAAGGAGTTCGTGGACGCCCGCGA
GCGGGAGCGCATCCACGCCAAGGGCTCCTACGAGAGTGCTCGCATCCTCATGAACCTGCACAACAACGAG
GCCGGCCGCAGGACGGTGTACAACCTGGCTGATGTGGCCTGCAAGTGCCATGGGGTGTCCGGCTCATGTA
GCCTGAAGACATGCTGGCTGCAGCTGGCAGACTTCCGCAAGGTGGGTGATGCCCTGAAGGAGAAGTACGA
CAGCGCGGCGGCCATGCGGCTCAACAGCCGGGGCAAGTTGGTACAGGTCAACAGCCGCTTCAACTCGCCC
ACCACACAAGACCTGGTCTACATCGACCCCAGCCCTGACTACTGCGTGCGCAATGAGAGCACCGGCTCGC
TGGGCACGCAGGGCCGCCTGTGCAACAAGACGTCGGAGGGCATGGATGGCTGCGAGCTCATGTGCTGCGG
CCGTGGCTACGACCAGTTCAAGACCGTGCAGACGGAGCGCTGCCACTGCAAGTTCCACTGGTGCTGCTAC
GTCAAGTGCAAGAAGTGCACGGAGATCGTGGACCAGTTTGTGTGCAAGTACCCAACTTTCTTGTACAAAG
TTGGCATTATAAGAAAGCATTGCTTATCAATTTGTTGCAACGAACAGGTCACTATCAGTCAAAATAAAAT
CATTATTTGCCATCCAGCTGATATCCCCTATAGTGAGTCGTATTACATGGTCATAGCTGTTTCCTGGCAG
CTCTGGCCCGTGTCTCAAAATCTCTGATGTTACATTGCACAAGATAAAAATATATCATCATGCCTCCTCT
AGACCAGCCA
