>Addgene plasmid #82240 | pDONR223_WNT5A_WT | depositor partial sequence | sequence record 155611 | Insert sequence
ATGAAGAAGTCCATTGGAATATTAAGCCCAGGAGTTGCTTTGGGGATGGCTGGAAGTGCAATGTCTTCCA
AGTTCTTCCTAGTGGCTTTGGCCATATTTTTCTCCTTCGCCCAGGTTGTAATTGAAGCCAATTCTTGGTG
GTCGCTAGGTATGAATAACCCTGTTCAGATGTCAGAAGTATATATTATAGGAGCACAGCCTCTCTGCAGC
CAACTGGCAGGACTTTCTCAAGGACAGAAGAAACTGTGCCACTTGTATCAGGACCACATGCAGTACATCG
GAGAAGGCGCGAAGACAGGCATCAAAGAATGCCAGTATCAATTCCGACATCGAAGGTGGAACTGCAGCAC
TGTGGATAACACCTCTGTTTTTGGCAGGGTGATGCAGATAGGCAGCCGCGAGACGGCCTTCACATACGCG
GTGAGCGCAGCAGGGGTGGTGAACGCCATGAGCCGGGCGTGCCGCGAGGGCGAGCTGTCCACCTGCGGCT
GCAGCCGCGCCGCGCGCCCCAAGGACCTGCCGCGGGACTGGCTCTGGGGCGGCTGCGGCGACAACATCGA
CTATGGCTACCGCTTTGCCAAGGAGTTCGTGGACGCCCGCGAGCGGGAGCGCATCCACGCCAAGGGCTCC
TACGAGAGTGCTCGCATCCTCATGAACCTGCACAACAACGAGGCCGGCCGCAGGACGGTGTACAACCTGG
CTGATGTGGCCTGCAAGTGCCATGGGGTGTCCGGCTCATGTAGCCTGAAGACATGCTGGCTGCAGCTGGC
AGACTTCCGCAAGGTGGGTGATGCCCTGAAGGAGAAGTACGACAGCGCGGCGGCCATGCGGCTCAACAGC
CGGGGCAAGTTGGTACAGGTCAACAGCCGCTTCAACTCGCCCACCACACAAGACCTGGTCTACATCGACC
CCAGCCCTGACTACTGCGTGCGCAATGAGAGCACCGGCTCGCTGGGCACGCAGGGCCGCCTGTGCAACAA
GACGTCGGAGGGCATGGATGGCTGCGAGCTCATGTGCTGCGGCCGTGGCTACGACCAGTTCAAGACCGTG
CAGACGGAGCGCTGCCACTGCAAGTTCCACTGGTGCTGCTACGTCAAGTGCAAGAAGTGCACGGAGATCG
TGGACCAGTTTGTGTGCAAG
